Addgene plasmid #1665: L4663
Purpose: (Empty Backbone)
Depositing lab: Andrew Fire. Depositing organization: Carnegie Institution for Science.
Backbone
  Vector backbone: Unknown
  Backbone size (bp): 6807
  Vector type: Worm Expression
Growth in bacteria
  Bacterial resistance: Ampicillin, 100 μg/mL
  Growth temperature: 37°C
  Growth strain: DH5alpha
  Copy number: Unknown
Gene/Insert
  Gene/Insert name: None
  Tag / fusion protein: myo3-2341, myo3Tsa, SV40NLS, gfpN, IVSR, gfpY66W, IVSS, gfpN146I, gfpM153T, gfpV163A, IVST, gfpC, IVSM, IVSL
  Cloning method: Restriction Enzyme
Terms and licenses: Academic/Nonprofit Terms; Industry Terms: Not Available to Industry
Depositor comments: See Fire Lab Vector Kit Documentation 1999. Fire Lab Miniprep Number pPD133.48, Ligation number L4663.
How to cite: L4663 was a gift from Andrew Fire (Addgene plasmid # 1665 ; http://n2t.net/addgene:1665 ; RRID:Addgene_1665)
