[The description below was written by a language model from this plasmid's Addgene catalogue record and pLannotate feature annotations shown in this document.]
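Description:
L4663 (Fire Lab miniprep designation pPD133.48) is a worm expression plasmid from the 1999 Fire Lab Vector Kit, catalogued as an empty backbone of about 6.8 kb with no gene insert. The parental backbone is listed as unknown, but the annotated features show a typical pUC/pBR322-type E. coli framework: a high-copy ColE1/pMB1 origin, the bla (AmpR) gene with its own promoter for ampicillin selection, short remnants of rop, bom and lacI, and a lac promoter/operator region with a CAP binding site next to a fragment of the pUC18/19 multiple cloning site.

The payload is described by the module list recorded in the tag field. It begins with myo-3 elements (myo3-2341 and myo3Tsa), which appear to be upstream and start-region sequence from the C. elegans myo-3 gene, a body-wall muscle myosin. This region is not picked up by the feature annotation, although it probably occupies the unannotated first ~2.4 kb. An SV40 nuclear localization signal follows, then a GFP coding region split by synthetic introns (the IVS modules), which Fire vectors use to improve expression in worms. The GFP carries Y66W, N146I, M153T and V163A, and the annotation tool correspondingly identifies the reading frame as W7, a cyan fluorescent variant of Aequorea victoria GFP. A short match to aex-5 downstream of the reporter is probably incidental C. elegans genomic sequence in the 3' region, whose identity the record does not state. The design suggests a nuclear-localized cyan reporter expressed in muscle, useful as a transformation or cell marker, as a colour-distinct partner for other fluorescent proteins, or as a starting vector for restriction cloning of fusions.
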