Features (pLannotate 1.2.2; 12 found; start..end, strand, type, name):
   2414..2430    -  misc_feature   MCS (fragment): pUC18/19 multiple cloning site
   2526..3392    +  CDS            W7: W7 is a basic (constitutively fluorescent) cyan fluorescent protein published in 1996, derived from Aequorea victoria.
   4065..4217    +  CDS            aex-5 (fragment): AEX5_CAEEL - Also known as kpc-3 From Caenorhabditis elegans.
   4345..4380    +  CDS            rop (fragment): Rop protein, which maintains plasmids at low copy number; rop
   4482..4581    +  misc_feature   bom (fragment): basis of mobility region from pBR322
   4679..4783    +  promoter       AmpR promoter: bla
   4784..5644    +  CDS            AmpR: β-lactamase; bla; confers resistance to ampicillin, carbenicillin, and related antibiotics
   5815..6403    +  rep_origin     ori: high-copy-number ColE1/pMB1/pBR322/pUC origin of replication
   6586..6678    +  CDS            lacI (fragment): lac repressor; lacI; The lac repressor binds to the lac operator to inhibit transcription in E. coli. This inhibition can be relieved by adding lactose or isopropyl-β-D-thiogalactopyranoside (IPTG).
   6691..6712    +  protein_bind   CAP binding site: CAP binding activates transcription in the presence of cAMP. E. coli catabolite activator protein
   6727..6757    +  promoter       lac promoter: promoter for the E. coli lac operon
   6765..6781    +  protein_bind   lac operator: The lac repressor binds to the lac operator to inhibit transcription in E. coli. This inhibition can be relieved by adding lactose or isopropyl-β-D-thiogalactopyranoside (IPTG). lac repressor encoded by lacI
>Addgene plasmid #1665 | L4663 | depositor full sequence | sequence record 275 | Author sequence
ATGACCATGATTACGCCAAGCTTGGGCTGCAGGTCGGCTATAATAAGTTCTTGAATAAAATAATTTTCCC
GACAAAACATGAGTATTTCTTTCGAAAATAAAAGTGCAGGCTAATTAGAGATTATTCTGTAATTAACTGC
ATAATTTGTCACGTGCCATAGTTTTACATTCCACTACGTCATAGTTCTTAAAATACTAATCTCCTGAAAA
TAGAAGTAGGTGAAGAAAGTTTAATTATCAGTTCTAAAATGACAATTGATCTTTGGAATATGTTCTGAAA
CTACCGATCATTGAACAGATGCTATTTGAATGATATAGAATTGTATATTTGCAATTTCTGAAACGCGTTC
TTAAAGGCACACAGATTAATTCAAAAGGGTCTGGCCGCAAAAAGGTTTATGGTGGCCGATTTTGAGTTTT
GTGTGTGATTGCTTTTTCACAATCAGTGTTTTCAGGATTATGTGATGAACTAGATCTTCAAGTTTCGTTA
CATTTCATATGTTTTCGGAACTCACGAAGTACATATTGGGTATTGTGCTCAAAAAATTCAGCAATCAGCT
TCGCTCCGCTGACTTTAGAACCCAAAAAAATAGTATGGCCAAACTGACTGTGTTACGATCATTTCAATTT
TTCAATACATATTTAAGATTTCTAAGAGTAAGAAGGTCAAAAACTGTTCTGGAATACATATATATTTTTC
AGGTTACAATTAGTCAAAAAGTGCACTGAAATATACGTTTTAATTTCACGAATAACCCAATTAGTTCAAT
GTATTTTTGGTCAACCAACGTTAAAGTTTGGCTTCCAACCAATTATCATTTCTGATCAACCACAATGTTT
TTTCTTTATCTGCAAGTTAATTTTTTATTTTTATCCAGATGTTTGGCATATTTTTCAATTCTTCACTAGC
GCCCACTTCTTGCACTTCCGGCGCCCTGAATCTAATGCATCTGTTGCAAGAATTGAAAGACCAATCAACA
CATTGTTTTCTTCACGAGATACTGAAGAAAATGAATAAAAACAGAGAAAAAGAGCCATGTGATTAGTGAC
AACTGTTGCTAACAGATACCATAGCTTGGACTTGGTACGTGATGGCAACGTATGGGTCAACAAAAATGAT
TGCAGAGGGGGTGCAAAACAGTCAAGTCGAGAAAATATGAAAAACAGAAAACAAAGAACAGAAAAATGGG
TTTGAGAGTCAGTATAATTTATAAAAGAAAAATTGTACATAGAAATTAACCATTTTTGTAGAAGAAGTTA
TTTTTCAAGCATCGTTAAAAATTATTCAAAGCACCTTATTTCATATTTAATTTTAAACATGGTTAAATGA
ACAACACGGTGCGCAATCAGGAAAACTTGAAATCTGAAACTGTTGTTGTGATCTTCTTCGCAACTGTTCA
GATAGCACTAGTGTAATGTTAAGAGTGCGCGAATATAATGGAATATAATGGATCACACCTCCTGCCATCA
GGTAAACGTCTCTGTTATCACATATTTCCAACTATTAAATTTTTACCTTTTACAGTTTTACATTTTTTTG
AAAAAAGTAACTTTTTGTCTTCAAAATCCCTGACGAAAATATCAAATATTTTAATCGAGACTGCAGAGGA
ACCGATTGATGATTTGGAAAATCCAGCTTTACCTGTGTAAGAACTGAAAAGTTTCATAACCCTAGGGTAT
TCCCAGTTACATTCCCCACTGGCTAACAATAGCACCCAGTTTTTCATCACCTTTCTTCAAATTTCTCGGC
GATTTGTTAAAAACAAAATTTGTGTCCCTTCTCTGATATCTCTATGTCTCTAAACACAAGTTCATCGGAA
AACGAAGGAGGGTAGGTGTTGGTTGGGCTCCCGAAGTGAAAATAGAAGAGCAAGAATAGAATATTAGAGA
GAGAGTGCAGAGAGGGCGGGATAGCTCCCGGGATTCCGTTTTCTTCTTCTTTATCTTCAACGATGATGTG
TGTGCGTGTTGTATAGATTCTGTTGCTCCCCCACAACTCGCTCCGAAGGCTCAATACAATTCAATTGATA
TTGGAGGAGAGCCTACCGGAGTGGGAGGATAAGAAGAAACATAAGAAGAAGAAGAAGAAGAAGCATGCTT
CTGGTTTTTGATGCTATGAAAACGGCACAAAAAGATGATTGAGGTCCCTTTTCAATACCTTCTCTCATCT
TTCAAATCCCATTGAAACCTAAAACTTCTCACCACGCTTTACCATTGTTCTCCAAAAACTTATAGCAATG
TCTATAACTTTTTTATCTCTGAAAAGCAGTGTTCCATTTTTCTTTTTCCTATTTTATTTCAATTGTTTCT
CACATTTCGTTTGGATTCTTTGCTTGTCAACCAGCTTCTTCTTCCACTTTTACCGTCTAATTTTCAGGGC
AGGGAGCCATCAAACCCACGACCACTAGATCCATCTAGAGGATCCCCGGGATTGGCCAAAGGACCCAAAG
GAGGACCCTTGGAGGGTACCGAGCTCAGAAAAAATGACTGCTCCAAAGAAGAAGCGTAAGGTACCGGTAG
AAAAAATGAGTAAAGGAGAAGAACTTTTCACTGGAGTTGTCCCAATTCTTGTTGAATTAGATGGTGATGT
TAATGGGCACAAATTTTCTGTCAGTGGAGAGGGTGAAGGTGATGCAACATACGGAAAACTTACCCTTAAA
TTTATTTGCACTACTGGAAAACTACCTGTTCCATGGGTAAGTTTAAACATATATATACTAACTAACCCTG
ATTATTTAAATTTTCAGCCAACACTTGTCACTACTTTCTCATGGGGCGTTCAATGCTTCTCGAGATACCC
AGATCATATGAAACAGCATGACTTTTTCAAGAGTGCCATGCCCGAAGGTTATGTACAGGAAAGAACTATA
TTTTTCAAAGATGACGGGAACTACAAGACACGTAAGTTTAAACAGTTCGGTACTAACTAACCATACATAT
TTAAATTTTCAGGTGCTGAAGTCAAGTTTGAAGGTGATACCCTTGTTAATAGAATCGAGTTAAAAGGTAT
TGATTTTAAAGAAGATGGAAACATTCTTGGACACAAATTGGAATACAACTATATTTCACACAACGTATAC
ATCACTGCCGACAAACAAAAGAATGGGATCAAAGCGGTAAGTTTAAACATGATTTTACTAACTAACTAAT
CTGATTTAAATTTTCAGAACTTCAAAATTAGACACAACATTGAAGATGGAAGCGTTCAACTAGCAGACCA
TTATCAACAAAATACTCCAATTGGCGATGGCCCTGTCCTTTTACCAGACAACCATTACCTGTCCACACAA
TCTGCCCTTTCGAAAGATCCCAACGAAAAGAGAGACCACATGGTCCTTCTTGAGTTTGTAACAGCTGCTG
GGATTACACATGGCATGGATGAACTATACAAATAGCATTCGTAGAATTGTAAGTTTAAACTTTCTCATAC
TAACTAACGCGCTCTATTTAAATTTTCAGAATTCCAACTGAGCGCCGGTCGCTACCATTACCAACTTGTC
TGGTGTCAAAAATAATAGGGGCCGCTGTCATCAGAGTAAGTTTAAACTGAGTTCTACTAACTAACGAGTA
ATATTTAAATTTTCAGCATCTCGCGCCCGTGCCTCTGACTTCTAAGTCCAATTACTCTTCAACATCCCTA
CATGCTCTTTCTCCCTGTGCTCCCACCCCCTATTTTTGTTATTATCAAAAAACTTCTCTTAATTTCTTTG
TTTTTTAGCTTCTTTTAAGTCACCTCTAACAATGAAATTGTGTAGATTCAAAAATAGAATTAATTCGTAA
TAAAAAGTCGAAAAAAATTGTGCTCCCTCCCCCCATTAATAATAATTCTATCCCAAAATCTACACAATGT
TCTGTGTACACTTCTTATGTTTTTTACTTCTGATAAATTTTTTTGAAACATCATAGAAAAAACCGCACAC
AAAATACCTTATCATATGTTACGTTTCAGTTTATGACCGCAATTTTTATTTCTTCGCACGTCTGGGCCTC
TCATGACGTCAAATCATGCTCATCGTGAAAAAGTTTTGGAGTATTTTTGGAATTTTTCAATCAAGTGAAA
GTTTATGAAATTAATTTTCCTGCTTTTGCTTTTTGGGGTTTCCCCTATTGTTTGTCAAGATTTCGAGGAC
GGCGTTTTTCTTGCTAAAATCACAAGTATTGATGAGCACGATGCAAGAAAGATCGGAAGAAGGTTTGGGT
TTGAGGCTCAGTGGAAGGTGAGTAGAAGTTGATAATTTGAAAGTGGAGTAGTGTCTATGGGGTTTTTGCC
TTAAATGACAGAATACATTCCCAATATACCAAACATAACTGTTTCCTACTAGTCGGCCGTACGGGCCCTT
TCGTCTCGCGCGTTTCGGTGATGACGGTGAAAACCTCTGACACATGCAGCTCCCGGAGACGGTCACAGCT
TGTCTGTAAGCGGATGCCGGGAGCAGACAAGCCCGTCAGGGCGCGTCAGCGGGTGTTGGCGGGTGTCGGG
GCTGGCTTAACTATGCGGCATCAGAGCAGATTGTACTGAGAGTGCACCATATGCGGTGTGAAATACCGCA
CAGATGCGTAAGGAGAAAATACCGCATCAGGCGGCCTTAAGGGCCTCGTGATACGCCTATTTTTATAGGT
TAATGTCATGATAATAATGGTTTCTTAGACGTCAGGTGGCACTTTTCGGGGAAATGTGCGCGGAACCCCT
ATTTGTTTATTTTTCTAAATACATTCAAATATGTATCCGCTCATGAGACAATAACCCTGATAAATGCTTC
AATAATATTGAAAAAGGAAGAGTATGAGTATTCAACATTTCCGTGTCGCCCTTATTCCCTTTTTTGCGGC
ATTTTGCCTTCCTGTTTTTGCTCACCCAGAAACGCTGGTGAAAGTAAAAGATGCTGAAGATCAGTTGGGT
GCACGAGTGGGTTACATCGAACTGGATCTCAACAGCGGTAAGATCCTTGAGAGTTTTCGCCCCGAAGAAC
GTTTTCCAATGATGAGCACTTTTAAAGTTCTGCTATGTGGCGCGGTATTATCCCGTATTGACGCCGGGCA
AGAGCAACTCGGTCGCCGCATACACTATTCTCAGAATGACTTGGTTGAGTACTCACCAGTCACAGAAAAG
CATCTTACGGATGGCATGACAGTAAGAGAATTATGCAGTGCTGCCATAACCATGAGTGATAACACTGCGG
CCAACTTACTTCTGACAACGATCGGAGGACCGAAGGAGCTAACCGCTTTTTTGCACAACATGGGGGATCA
TGTAACTCGCCTTGATCGTTGGGAACCGGAGCTGAATGAAGCCATACCAAACGACGAGCGTGACACCACG
ATGCCTGTAGCAATGGCAACAACGTTGCGCAAACTATTAACTGGCGAACTACTTACTCTAGCTTCCCGGC
AACAATTAATAGACTGGATGGAGGCGGATAAAGTTGCAGGACCACTTCTGCGCTCGGCCCTTCCGGCTGG
CTGGTTTATTGCTGATAAATCTGGAGCCGGTGAGCGTGGGTCTCGCGGTATCATTGCAGCACTGGGGCCA
GATGGTAAGCCCTCCCGTATCGTAGTTATCTACACGACGGGGAGTCAGGCAACTATGGATGAACGAAATA
GACAGATCGCTGAGATAGGTGCCTCACTGATTAAGCATTGGTAACTGTCAGACCAAGTTTACTCATATAT
ACTTTAGATTGATTTAAAACTTCATTTTTAATTTAAAAGGATCTAGGTGAAGATCCTTTTTGATAATCTC
ATGACCAAAATCCCTTAACGTGAGTTTTCGTTCCACTGAGCGTCAGACCCCGTAGAAAAGATCAAAGGAT
CTTCTTGAGATCCTTTTTTTCTGCGCGTAATCTGCTGCTTGCAAACAAAAAAACCACCGCTACCAGCGGT
GGTTTGTTTGCCGGATCAAGAGCTACCAACTCTTTTTCCGAAGGTAACTGGCTTCAGCAGAGCGCAGATA
CCAAATACTGTCCTTCTAGTGTAGCCGTAGTTAGGCCACCACTTCAAGAACTCTGTAGCACCGCCTACAT
ACCTCGCTCTGCTAATCCTGTTACCAGTGGCTGCTGCCAGTGGCGATAAGTCGTGTCTTACCGGGTTGGA
CTCAAGACGATAGTTACCGGATAAGGCGCAGCGGTCGGGCTGAACGGGGGGTTCGTGCACACAGCCCAGC
TTGGAGCGAACGACCTACACCGAACTGAGATACCTACAGCGTGAGCATTGAGAAAGCGCCACGCTTCCCG
AAGGGAGAAAGGCGGACAGGTATCCGGTAAGCGGCAGGGTCGGAACAGGAGAGCGCACGAGGGAGCTTCC
AGGGGGAAACGCCTGGTATCTTTATAGTCCTGTCGGGTTTCGCCACCTCTGACTTGAGCGTCGATTTTTG
TGATGCTCGTCAGGGGGGCGGAGCCTATGGAAAAACGCCAGCAACGCGGCCTTTTTACGGTTCCTGGCCT
TTTGCTGGCCTTTTGCTCACATGTTCTTTCCTGCGTTATCCCCTGATTCTGTGGATAACCGTATTACCGC
CTTTGAGTGAGCTGATACCGCTCGCCGCAGCCGAACGACCGAGCGCAGCGAGTCAGTGAGCGAGGAAGCG
GAAGAGCGCCCAATACGCAAACCGCCTCTCCCCGCGCGTTGGCCGATTCATTAATGCAGCTGGCACGACA
GGTTTCCCGACTGGAAAGCGGGCAGTGAGCGCAACGCAATTAATGTGAGTTAGCTCACTCATTAGGCACC
CCAGGCTTTACACTTTATGCTTCCGGCTCGTATGTTGTGTGGAATTGTGAGCGGATAACAATTTCACACA
GGAAACAGCT
