>Addgene plasmid #1665 | L4663 | addgene partial sequence | sequence record 16797 | 1665_m13reverse
GGGCGCGGTCGGCTATATAAGTTCTTGAATAAAATAATTTTCCCGACAAAACATGAGTATTTCTTTCGAA
AATAAAAGTGCAGGCTAATTAGAGATTATTCTGTAATTAACTGCATAATTTGTCACGTGCCATAGTTTTA
CATTCCACTACGTCATAGTTCTTAAAATACTAATCTCCTGAAAATAGAAGTAGGTGAAGAAAGTTTAATT
ATCAGTTCTAAAATGACAATTGATCTTTGGAATATGTTCTGAAACTACCGATCATTGAACAGATGCTATT
TGAATGATATAGAATTGTATATTTGCAATTTCTGAAACGCGTTCTTAAAGGCACACAGATTAATTCAAAA
GGGTCTGGCCGCAAAAAGGTTTATGGTGGCCGATTTTGAGTTTTGTGTGTGATTGCTTTTTCACAATCAG
TGTTTTCAGGATTATGTGATGAACTAGATCTTCAAGTTTCGTTACATTTCATATGTTTTCGGAACTCACG
AAGTACATATTGGGTATTGTGCTCAAAAAATTCAGCAATCAGCTTCGCTCCGCTGACTTTAGAACCCAAA
AAAATAGTATGGCCAAACTGACTGTGTTACGATCATTTCAATTTTTCAATACATATTTAAGATTTCTAAG
AGTAAGAAGGTCAAAAACTGTTCTGGAATACATATATATTTTTCAGGTTACAATTAGTCAAAAAGTGCAC
TGAAATATACGTTTTAATTTCACGAATAACCCAATTAGTTCAATGTATTTTTGGTCAACCAACGTTAAAG
TTTGGCTTCCAACCAATTATCATTTCTGATCAACCACAATGTTTTTTCTTTATCTGCAAGTTAATTTTTT
ATTTTTATCCAGATGTTTGGCATATTTTTCAATTCTTCACTAGCGCCCACTTCTTGCACTTCCGGCGCCC
TGAATCTAATGCATCTGTTGCAGAATTGAAGACCATCCACACATTGTTTCCTCCNAGATACGGAGAAAAT
GGGTAAAACCGAGAAAAGAGCCCCGGGGTTATTGACACGGTGNTANCAANAAANACNTAGCTGGACTGGG
ACGNGANGGCACGTANGGNNCACAAAANGATGCGAGGGGGGCCAACCGNCCGGCNAAAAATTTGAAACCG
AAACCAGACCGAAANGGGGTTGAAGCCCTNNATTNAAAANAAAATGGGCCTAAATTTACCCTTTTGNNAA
AAATTTTTCCCCCCNNTAAANTTCCNCNCCCNTTTNTNTTTNTTNANCGGTTAANAACCCCGGGCCCCCA
NAAAAGAANCCNAAGGGNGNNTCCCCCCCCNCCCCAACCCCGGGGGGAANGGCNAAAANAAANGGGNCCC
CCCCCCAAACCNCCCNCCCNAAATTTTNCNCNTTTTTAAAACCTNC
